Addgene plasmid #130531: pTK_BsmBI_LacZ_Cerulean_Nanotag_66
Purpose: Enhancer cloning nanotag reporter vector
Depositing lab: Tatjana Sauka-Spengler. Depositing organization: University of Oxford. Publication: Reconstruction of the Global Neural Crest Gene Regulatory Network In Vivo. Williams RM, Candido-Ferreira I, Repapi E, Gavriouchkina D, Senanayake U, Ling ITC, Telenius J, Taylor S, Hughes J, Sauka-Spengler T. Dev Cell. 2019 Oct 21;51(2):255-276.e7. doi: 10.1016/j.devcel.2019.10.003. PubMed 31639368.
Backbone
  Vector backbone: pTK_BsmBI
  Backbone size w/o insert (bp): 4670
  Vector type: Enhancer cloning nanotag reporter vector
Growth in bacteria
  Bacterial resistance: Ampicillin, 100 μg/mL
  Growth temperature: 37°C
  Growth strain: DH5alpha
  Copy number: Low Copy
Gene/Insert
  Gene/Insert name: LacZ
  Insert size (bp): 276
  Promoter: thymidine kinase minimal promoter
  Cloning method: Restriction Enzyme; 5′ cloning site Unknown (unknown if destroyed)
  Sequencing primers: 5′ pTK forward CTAGCAAAATAGGCTGTCCC; 3′ pTK reverse ATATTTCTTCCGGGGACACC
Terms and licenses: Academic/Nonprofit Terms; Industry Terms: Not Available to Industry
How to cite: pTK_BsmBI_LacZ_Cerulean_Nanotag_66 was a gift from Tatjana Sauka-Spengler (Addgene plasmid # 130531 ; http://n2t.net/addgene:130531 ; RRID:Addgene_130531)
