[The description below was written by a language model from this plasmid's Addgene catalogue record and pLannotate feature annotations shown in this document.]
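Description:
pTK_BsmBI_LacZ_Cerulean_Nanotag_66 is an enhancer-testing reporter plasmid built on the pTK_BsmBI backbone. The sequenced record is 4,942 nt, consistent with the stated 4,670 bp backbone plus a 276 bp LacZ insert. It is propagated in E. coli under ampicillin selection (AmpR with its bla promoter). The annotated origin is of the ColE1/pUC type, which the feature table describes as high-copy, although the catalogue entry lists the plasmid as low copy. An f1 phage origin is also present, along with small leftover fragments of a tetracycline resistance gene and SV40 large T antigen that appear to be backbone remnants rather than functional parts.

The reporter unit consists of the herpes simplex virus thymidine kinase minimal promoter followed by a chimeric β-globin/immunoglobulin intron, the cyan fluorescent protein mCerulean, and an SV40 polyadenylation signal. Immediately upstream of the TK promoter, spanning the plasmid's numbering origin, sits a bacterial lacZα cassette in reverse orientation, with lac promoter, lac operator, CAP binding site and a pBluescript-derived polylinker fragment flanked by T7 and T3 promoters. The plasmid name suggests this cassette is a BsmBI-excisable stuffer replaced by a candidate enhancer, which would allow blue/white screening, but the record lists the cloning sites as unknown. A synthetic poly(A) signal and an RNA polymerase II pause site further upstream should insulate the reporter from read-through transcription, so that mCerulean expression reflects the activity of the inserted enhancer on the weak TK promoter.

"Nanotag_66" implies a unique identifying sequence tag distinguishing this member of a vector series, but no such element is annotated. The associated work concerns neural crest gene regulatory networks in vivo.
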