Features (pLannotate 1.2.2; 21 found; start..end, strand, type, name):
     15..36      -  protein_bind   CAP binding site: CAP binding activates transcription in the presence of cAMP. E. coli catabolite activator protein
    204..349     +  promoter       HSV TK promoter: herpes simplex virus thymidine kinase promoter
    427..559     +  intron         chimeric intron: chimera between introns from human β-globin and immunoglobulin heavy chain genes
    619..1335    +  CDS            mCerulean: mCerulean is a basic (constitutively fluorescent) cyan fluorescent protein published in 2005, derived from Aequorea victoria. It is reported to be a very rapidly-maturing monomer.
   1505..1626    -  polyA_signal   SV40 poly(A) signal: SV40 polyadenylation signal
   1649..1717    -  CDS            large T antigen (fragment): large T antigen from SV40 (simian virus 40)
   1733..1865    +  CDS            TcR (fragment): tetracycline efflux protein; tet; confers resistance to tetracycline
   2045..2633    -  rep_origin     ori: high-copy-number ColE1/pMB1/pBR322/pUC origin of replication
   2804..3664    -  CDS            AmpR: β-lactamase; bla; confers resistance to ampicillin, carbenicillin, and related antibiotics
   3665..3769    -  promoter       AmpR promoter: bla
   3796..4224    +  rep_origin     f1 ori (sequence partly withheld): f1 bacteriophage origin of replication; arrow indicates direction of (+) strand synthesis
   4256..4323    -  CDS            lacZα (fragment): LacZα fragment of β-galactosidase; lacZ fragment
   4382..4430    +  polyA_signal   poly(A) signal: synthetic polyadenylation signal
   4444..4535    +  misc_feature   pause site: RNA polymerase II transcriptional pause signal from the human α2 globin gene
   4573..4591    -  rep_origin     f1 ori (fragment): f1 bacteriophage origin of replication; arrow indicates direction of (+) strand synthesis
   4596..4751    -  CDS            lacZα (fragment): LacZα fragment of β-galactosidase; lacZ fragment
   4759..4777    +  promoter       T7 promoter: promoter for bacteriophage T7 RNA polymerase
   4786..4809    -  misc_feature   MCS (fragment): pBluescript multiple cloning site
   4825..4843    -  promoter       T3 promoter: promoter for bacteriophage T3 RNA polymerase
   4888..4904    -  protein_bind   lac operator: The lac repressor binds to the lac operator to inhibit transcription in E. coli. This inhibition can be relieved by adding lactose or isopropyl-β-D-thiogalactopyranoside (IPTG). lac repressor encoded by lacI
   4912..4942    -  promoter       lac promoter: promoter for the E. coli lac operon
>Addgene plasmid #130531 | pTK_BsmBI_LacZ_Cerulean_Nanotag_66 | addgene full sequence | sequence record 257578 | Addgene NGS Result
GCCTGGGGTGCCTAATGAGTGAGCTAACTCACATTAATTGCGTTGCGCTCACTGCCCGCTTTCCACCGGT
CGTCTCAGGACCGCTAGCCCGGGCTCGAGATCTGCGATCTAAGTAAGCTTGCTGCTTCATCCCCGTGGCC
CGTTGCTCGCGTTTGCTGGCGGTGTCCCCGGAAGAAATATATTTGCATGTCTTTAGTTCTATGATGACAC
AAACCCCGCCCAGCGTCTTGTCATTGGCGAATTCGAACACGCAGATGCAGTCGGGGCGGCGCGGTCCCAG
GTCCACTTCGCATATTAAGGTGACGCGTGTGGCCTCGAACACCGAGCGACCCTGCAGCGACCCGCTTAAC
AGCGTCAACAGCGTGCCGCAGATCCCAAGCTTGCGGCCGCTTAAGCTGCAGAAGTTGGTCGTGAGGCACT
GGGCAGGTAAGTATCAAGGTTACAAGACAGGTTTAAGGAGACCAATAGAAACTGGGCTTGTCGAGACAGA
GAAGACTCTTGCGTTTCTGATAGGCACCTATTGGTCTTACTGACATCCACTTTGCCTTTCTCTCCACAGG
TGTCCACTCCCAGGTTCAATACAGCTCTTAAGCGGCCGCAAGCTAGCTTGCCGCCACCATGGTGAGCAAG
GGCGAGGAGCTGTTCACCGGGGTGGTGCCCATCCTGGTCGAGCTGGACGGCGACGTAAACGGCCACAAGT
TCAGCGTGTCCGGCGAGGGCGAGGGCGATGCCACCTACGGCAAGCTGACCCTGAAGTTCATCTGCACCAC
CGGCAAGCTGCCCGTGCCCTGGCCCACCCTCGTGACCACCCTGACCTGGGGCGTGCAGTGCTTCGCCCGC
TACCCCGACCACATGAAGCAGCACGACTTCTTCAAGTCCGCCATGCCCGAAGGCTACGTCCAGGAGCGCA
CCATCTTCTTCAAGGACGACGGCAACTACAAGACCCGCGCCGAGGTGAAGTTCGAGGGCGACACCCTGGT
GAACCGCATCGAGCTGAAGGGCATCGACTTCAAGGAGGACGGCAACATCCTGGGGCACAAGCTGGAGTAC
AACGCCATCAGCGACAACGTCTATATCACCGCCGACAAGCAGAAGAACGGCATCAAGGCCAACTTCAAGA
TCCGCCACAACATCGAGGACGGCAGCGTGCAGCTCGCCGACCACTACCAGCAGAACACCCCCATCGGCGA
CGGCCCCGTGCTGCTGCCCGACAACCACTACCTGAGCACCCAGTCCAAGCTGAGCAAAGACCCCAACGAG
AAGCGCGATCACATGGTCCTGCTGGAGTTCGTGACCGCCGCCGGGATCACTCTCGGCATGGACGAGCTGT
ACAAGTGAGCCTCTAGACTCCCTCAGCGGCGCGCCACTGGTACGAGAACGGTGGAGTACCTTTCGAGCGC
CGGTAAGAAGCGTCGCCTGACTAAAGGTTCGGGTGCAGACCAGTTCCGACACGCGATCTCACGTGTCTAG
AGTCGGGGCGGCCGGCCGCTTCGAGCAGACATGATAAGATACATTGATGAGTTTGGACAAACCACAACTA
GAATGCAGTGAAAAAAATGCTTTATTTGTGAAATTTGTGATGCTATTGCTTTATTTGTAACCATTATAAG
CTGCAATAAACAAGTTAACAACAACAATTGCATTCATTTTATGTTTCAGGTTCAGGGGGAGGTGTGGGAG
GTTTTTTAAAGCAAGTAAAACCTCTACAAATGTGGTAAAATCGATAAGGATCCGTCGACCGATGCCCTTG
AGAGCCTTCAACCCAGTCAGCTCCTTCCGGTGGGCGCGGGGCATGACTATCGTCGCCGCACTTATGACTG
TCTTCTTTATCATGCAACTCGTAGGACAGGTGCCGGCAGCGCTCTTCCGCTTCCTCGCTCACTGACTCGC
TGCGCTCGGTCGTTCGGCTGCGGCGAGCGGTATCAGCTCACTCAAAGGCGGTAATACGGTTATCCACAGA
ATCAGGGGATAACGCAGGAAAGAACATGTGAGCAAAAGGCCAGCAAAAGGCCAGGAACCGTAAAAAGGCC
GCGTTGCTGGCGTTTTTCCATAGGCTCCGCCCCCCTGACGAGCATCACAAAAATCGACGCTCAAGTCAGA
GGTGGCGAAACCCGACAGGACTATAAAGATACCAGGCGTTTCCCCCTGGAAGCTCCCTCGTGCGCTCTCC
TGTTCCGACCCTGCCGCTTACCGGATACCTGTCCGCCTTTCTCCCTTCGGGAAGCGTGGCGCTTTCTCAT
AGCTCACGCTGTAGGTATCTCAGTTCGGTGTAGGTCGTTCGCTCCAAGCTGGGCTGTGTGCACGAACCCC
CCGTTCAGCCCGACCGCTGCGCCTTATCCGGTAACTATCGTCTTGAGTCCAACCCGGTAAGACACGACTT
ATCGCCACTGGCAGCAGCCACTGGTAACAGGATTAGCAGAGCGAGGTATGTAGGCGGTGCTACAGAGTTC
TTGAAGTGGTGGCCTAACTACGGCTACACTAGAAGAACAGTATTTGGTATCTGCGCTCTGCTGAAGCCAG
TTACCTTCGGAAAAAGAGTTGGTAGCTCTTGATCCGGCAAACAAACCACCGCTGGTAGCGGTGGTTTTTT
TGTTTGCAAGCAGCAGATTACGCGCAGAAAAAAAGGATCTCAAGAAGATCCTTTGATCTTTTCTACGGGG
TCTGACGCTCAGTGGAACGAAAACTCACGTTAAGGGATTTTGGTCATGAGATTATCAAAAAGGATCTTCA
CCTAGATCCTTTTAAATTAAAAATGAAGTTTTAAATCAATCTAAAGTATATATGAGTAAACTTGGTCTGA
CAGTTACCAATGCTTAATCAGTGAGGCACCTATCTCAGCGATCTGTCTATTTCGTTCATCCATAGTTGCC
TGACTCCCCGTCGTGTAGATAACTACGATACGGGAGGGCTTACCATCTGGCCCCAGTGCTGCAATGATAC
CGCGAGACCCACGCTCACCGGCTCCAGATTTATCAGCAATAAACCAGCCAGCCGGAAGGGCCGAGCGCAG
AAGTGGTCCTGCAACTTTATCCGCCTCCATCCAGTCTATTAATTGTTGCCGGGAAGCTAGAGTAAGTAGT
TCGCCAGTTAATAGTTTGCGCAACGTTGTTGCCATTGCTACAGGCATCGTGGTGTCACGCTCGTCGTTTG
GTATGGCTTCATTCAGCTCCGGTTCCCAACGATCAAGGCGAGTTACATGATCCCCCATGTTGTGCAAAAA
AGCGGTTAGCTCCTTCGGTCCTCCGATCGTTGTCAGAAGTAAGTTGGCCGCAGTGTTATCACTCATGGTT
ATGGCAGCACTGCATAATTCTCTTACTGTCATGCCATCCGTAAGATGCTTTTCTGTGACTGGTGAGTACT
CAACCAAGTCATTCTGAGAATAGTGTATGCGGCGACCGAGTTGCTCTTGCCCGGCGTCAATACGGGATAA
TACCGCGCCACATAGCAGAACTTTAAAAGTGCTCATCATTGGAAAACGTTCTTCGGGGCGAAAACTCTCA
AGGATCTTACCGCTGTTGAGATCCAGTTCGATGTAACCCACTCGTGCACCCAACTGATCTTCAGCATCTT
TTACTTTCACCAGCGTTTCTGGGTGAGCAAAAACAGGAAGGCAAAATGCCGCAAAAAAGGGAATAAGGGC
GACACGGAAATGTTGAATACTCATACTCTTCCTTTTTCAATATTATTGAAGCATTTATCAGGGTTATTGT
CTCATGAGCGGATACATATTTGAATGTATTTAGAAAAATAAACAAATAGGGGTTCCGCGCACATTTCCCC
GAAAAGTGCCACCTG
[124 nt withheld, positions 3796-3919]
C
[91 nt withheld, positions 3921-4011]
A
[49 nt withheld, positions 4013-4061]
CCTTTGACGTTGGAGTCCACGTTCTTT
[37 nt withheld, positions 4089-4125]
ACCCTATCTCGGTCTATTCTTTTGATTTATAAGGGATTTTGCCGATTTCGGCCTATTGGTTAAAAAATGA
GCTGATTTAACAAAAATTTAACGCGAATTTTAACAAAATATTAACGCTTACAATTTGCCATTCGCCATTC
AGGCTGCGCAACTGTTGGGAAGGGCGATCGGTGCGGGCCTCTTCGCTATTACGCCAGCCCAAGCTACCAT
GATAAGTAAGTAATATTAAGGTACGGGAGGTACTTGGAGCGGCCGCAATAAAATATCTTTATTTTCATTA
CATCTGTGTGTTGGTTTTTTGTGTGAATCGATAGTACTAACATACGCTCTCCATCAAAACAAAACGAAAC
AAAACAAACTAGCAAAATAGGCTGTCCCCAGTGCAAGTGCAGGTGCCAGAACATTTCTCTATCGATAGGT
ACCGAGCTCGAGTTCCATGGGAGACGGGCGCCGCTACAGGGCGCGTCCCATTCGCCATTCAGGCTGCGCA
ACTGTTGGGAAGGGCGATCGGTGCGGGCCTCTTCGCTATTACGCCAGCTGGCGAAAGGGGGATGTGCTGC
AAGGCGATTAAGTTGGGTAACGCCAGGGTTTTCCCAGTCACGACGTTGTAAAACGACGGCCAGTGAGCGC
GCGTAATACGACTCACTATAGGGCGAATTGGGTACCGGGCCCCCCCTCGAGGTCCTCCAGCTTTTGTTCC
CTTTAGTGAGGGTTAATTGCGCGCTTGGCGTAATCATGGTCATAGCTGTTTCCTGTGTGAAATTGTTATC
CGCTCACAATTCCACACAACATACGAGCCGGAAGCATAAAGTGTAAA
